>Addgene plasmid #92231 | NgOE FUNgGW | addgene full sequence | sequence record 180592 | Addgene NGS Result
AGGCGCGGGCGGCGGCCCCAGCGGAGACGGGGATCCCCGGGTACCGGTCGCCACCATGGTGAGCAAGGGC
GAGGAGCTGTTCACCGGGGTGGTGCCCATCCTGGTCGAGCTGGACGGCGACGTAAACGGCCACAAGTTCA
GCGTGTCCGGCGAGGGCGAGGGCGATGCCACCTACGGCAAGCTGACCCTGAAGTTCATCTGCACCACCGG
CAAGCTGCCCGTGCCCTGGCCCACCCTCGTGACCACCCTGACCTACGGCGTGCAGTGCTTCAGCCGCTAC
CCCGACCACATGAAGCAGCACGACTTCTTCAAGTCCGCCATGCCCGAAGGCTACGTCCAGGAGCGCACCA
TCTTCTTCAAGGACGACGGCAACTACAAGACCCGCGCCGAGGTGAAGTTCGAGGGCGACACCCTGGTGAA
CCGCATCGAGCTGAAGGGCATCGACTTCAAGGAGGACGGCAACATCCTGGGGCACAAGCTGGAGTACAAC
TACAACAGCCACAACGTCTATATCATGGCCGACAAGCAGAAGAACGGCATCAAGGTGAACTTCAAGATCC
GCCACAACATCGAGGACGGCAGCGTGCAGCTCGCCGACCACTACCAGCAGAACACCCCCATCGGCGACGG
CCCCGTGCTGCTGCCCGACAACCACTACCTGAGCACCCAGTCCGCCCTGAGCAAAGACCCCAACGAGAAG
CGCGATCACATGGTCCTGCTGGAGTTCGTGACCGCCGCCGGGATCACTCTCGGCATGGACGAGCTGTACA
AGTAAAGCGGCCGCGACTCTAGAATTCGATATCAAGCTTATCGATAATCAACCTCTGGATTACAAAATTT
GTGAAAGATTGACTGGTATTCTTAACTATGTTGCTCCTTTTACGCTATGTGGATACGCTGCTTTAATGCC
TTTGTATCATGCTATTGCTTCCCGTATGGCTTTCATTTTCTCCTCCTTGTATAAATCCTGGTTGCTGTCT
CTTTATGAGGAGTTGTGGCCCGTTGTCAGGCAACGTGGCGTGGTGTGCACTGTGTTTGCTGACGCAACCC
CCACTGGTTGGGGCATTGCCACCACCTGTCAGCTCCTTTCCGGGACTTTCGCTTTCCCCCTCCCTATTGC
CACGGCGGAACTCATCGCCGCCTGCCTTGCCCGCTGCTGGACAGGGGCTCGGCTGTTGGGCACTGACAAT
TCCGTGGTGTTGTCGGGGAAATCATCGTCCTTTCCTTGGCTGCTCGCCTGTGTTGCCACCTGGATTCTGC
GCGGGACGTCCTTCTGCTACGTCCCTTCGGCCCTCAATCCAGCGGACCTTCCTTCCCGCGGCCTGCTGCC
GGCTCTGCGGCCTCTTCCGCGTCTTCGCCTTCGCCCTCAGACGAGTCGGATCTCCCTTTGGGCCGCCTCC
CCGCATCGATACCGTCGACCTCGAGACCTAGAAAAACATGGAGCAATCACAAGTAGCAATACAGCAGCTA
CCAATGCTGATTGTGCCTGGCTAGAAGCACAAGAGGAGGAGGAGGTGGGTTTTCCAGTCACACCTCAGGT
ACCTTTAAGACCAATGACTTACAAGGCAGCTGTAGATCTTAGCCACTTTTTAAAAGAAAAGGGGGGACTG
GAAGGGCTAATTCACTCCCAACGAAGACAAGATATCCTTGATCTGTGGATCTACCACACACAAGGCTACT
TCCCTGATTGGCAGAACTACACACCAGGGCCAGGGATCAGATATCCACTGACCTTTGGATGGTGCTACAA
GCTAGTACCAGTTGAGCAAGAGAAGGTAGAAGAAGCCAATGAAGGAGAGAACACCCGCTTGTTACACCCT
GTGAGCCTGCATGGGATGGATGACCCGGAGAGAGAAGTATTAGAGTGGAGGTTTGACAGCCGCCTAGCAT
TTCATCACATGGCCCGAGAGCTGCATCCGGACTGTACTGGGTCTCTCTGGTTAGACCAGATCTGAGCCTG
GGAGCTCTCTGGCTAACTAGGGAACCCACTGCTTAAGCCTCAATAAAGCTTGCCTTGAGTGCTTCAAGTA
GTGTGTGCCCGTCTGTTGTGTGACTCTGGTAACTAGAGATCCCTCAGACCCTTTTAGTCAGTGTGGAAAA
TCTCTAGCAGGGCCCGTTTAAACCCGCTGATCAGCCTCGACTGTGCCTTCTAGTTGCCAGCCATCTGTTG
TTTGCCCCTCCCCCGTGCCTTCCTTGACCCTGGAAGGTGCCACTCCCACTGTCCTTTCCTAATAAAATGA
GGAAATTGCATCGCATTGTCTGAGTAGGTGTCATTCTATTCTGGGGGGTGGGGTGGGGCAGGACAGCAAG
GGGGAGGATTGGGAAGACAATAGCAGGCATGCTGGGGATGCGGTGGGCTCTATGGCTTCTGAGGCGGAAA
GAACCAGCTGGGGCTCTAGGGGGTATCCCC
[124 nt withheld, positions 2411-2534]
C
[91 nt withheld, positions 2536-2626]
A
[49 nt withheld, positions 2628-2676]
CCTTTGACGTTGGAGTCCACGTTCTTT
[37 nt withheld, positions 2704-2740]
ACCCTATCTCGGTCTATTCTTTTGATTTATAAGGGATTTTGCCGATTTCGGCCTATTGGTTAAAAAATGA
GCTGATTTAACAAAAATTTAACGCGAATTAATTCTGTGGAATGTGTGTCAGTTAGGGTGTGGAAAGTCCC
CAGGCTCCCCAGCAGGCAGAAGTATGCAAAGCATGCATCTCAATTAGTCAGCAACCAGGTGTGGAAAGTC
CCCAGGCTCCCCAGCAGGCAGAAGTATGCAAAGCATGCATCTCAATTAGTCAGCAACCATAGTCCCGCCC
CTAACTCCGCCCATCCCGCCCCTAACTCCGCCCAGTTCCGCCCATTCTCCGCCCCATGGCTGACTAATTT
TTTTTATTTATGCAGAGGCCGAGGCCGCCTCTGCCTCTGAGCTATTCCAGAAGTAGTGAGGAGGCTTTTT
TGGAGGCCTAGGCTTTTGCAAAAAGCTCCCGGGAGCTTGTATATCCATTTTCGGATCTGATCAGCACGTG
TTGACAATTAATCATCGGCATAGTATATCGGCATAGTATAATACGACAAGGTGAGGAACTAAACCATGGC
CAAGTTGACCAGTGCCGTTCCGGTGCTCACCGCGCGCGACGTCGCCGGAGCGGTCGAGTTCTGGACCGAC
CGGCTCGGGTTCTCCCGGGACTTCGTGGAGGACGACTTCGCCGGTGTGGTCCGGGACGACGTGACCCTGT
TCATCAGCGCGGTCCAGGACCAGGTGGTGCCGGACAACACCCTGGCCTGGGTGTGGGTGCGCGGCCTGGA
CGAGCTGTACGCCGAGTGGTCGGAGGTCGTGTCCACGAACTTCCGGGACGCCTCCGGGCCGGCCATGACC
GAGATCGGCGAGCAGCCGTGGGGGCGGGAGTTCGCCCTGCGCGACCCGGCCGGCAACTGCGTGCACTTCG
TGGCCGAGGAGCAGGACTGACACGTGCTACGAGATTTCGATTCCACCGCCGCCTTCTATGAAAGGTTGGG
CTTCGGAATCGTTTTCCGGGACGCCGGCTGGATGATCCTCCAGCGCGGGGATCTCATGCTGGAGTTCTTC
GCCCACCCCAACTTGTTTATTGCAGCTTATAATGGTTACAAATAAAGCAATAGCATCACAAATTTCACAA
ATAAAGCATTTTTTTCACTGCATTCTAGTTGTGGTTTGTCCAAACTCATCAATGTATCTTATCATGTCTG
TATACCGTCGACCTCTAGCTAGAGCTTGGCGTAATCATGGTCATAGCTGTTTCCTGTGTGAAATTGTTAT
CCGCTCACAATTCCACACAACATACGAGCCGGAAGCATAAAGTGTAAAGCCTGGGGTGCCTAATGAGTGA
GCTAACTCACATTAATTGCGTTGCGCTCACTGCCCGCTTTCCAGTCGGGAAACCTGTCGTGCCAGCTGCA
TTAATGAATCGGCCAACGCGCGGGGAGAGGCGGTTTGCGTATTGGGCGCTCTTCCGCTTCCTCGCTCACT
GACTCGCTGCGCTCGGTCGTTCGGCTGCGGCGAGCGGTATCAGCTCACTCAAAGGCGGTAATACGGTTAT
CCACAGAATCAGGGGATAACGCAGGAAAGAACATGTGAGCAAAAGGCCAGCAAAAGGCCAGGAACCGTAA
AAAGGCCGCGTTGCTGGCGTTTTTCCATAGGCTCCGCCCCCCTGACGAGCATCACAAAAATCGACGCTCA
AGTCAGAGGTGGCGAAACCCGACAGGACTATAAAGATACCAGGCGTTTCCCCCTGGAAGCTCCCTCGTGC
GCTCTCCTGTTCCGACCCTGCCGCTTACCGGATACCTGTCCGCCTTTCTCCCTTCGGGAAGCGTGGCGCT
TTCTCATAGCTCACGCTGTAGGTATCTCAGTTCGGTGTAGGTCGTTCGCTCCAAGCTGGGCTGTGTGCAC
GAACCCCCCGTTCAGCCCGACCGCTGCGCCTTATCCGGTAACTATCGTCTTGAGTCCAACCCGGTAAGAC
ACGACTTATCGCCACTGGCAGCAGCCACTGGTAACAGGATTAGCAGAGCGAGGTATGTAGGCGGTGCTAC
AGAGTTCTTGAAGTGGTGGCCTAACTACGGCTACACTAGAAGAACAGTATTTGGTATCTGCGCTCTGCTG
AAGCCAGTTACCTTCGGAAAAAGAGTTGGTAGCTCTTGATCCGGCAAACAAACCACCGCTGGTAGCGGTG
GTTTTTTTGTTTGCAAGCAGCAGATTACGCGCAGAAAAAAAGGATCTCAAGAAGATCCTTTGATCTTTTC
TACGGGGTCTGACGCTCAGTGGAACGAAAACTCACGTTAAGGGATTTTGGTCATGAGATTATCAAAAAGG
ATCTTCACCTAGATCCTTTTAAATTAAAAATGAAGTTTTAAATCAATCTAAAGTATATATGAGTAAACTT
GGTCTGACAGTTACCAATGCTTAATCAGTGAGGCACCTATCTCAGCGATCTGTCTATTTCGTTCATCCAT
AGTTGCCTGACTCCCCGTCGTGTAGATAACTACGATACGGGAGGGCTTACCATCTGGCCCCAGTGCTGCA
ATGATACCGCGAGACCCACGCTCACCGGCTCCAGATTTATCAGCAATAAACCAGCCAGCCGGAAGGGCCG
AGCGCAGAAGTGGTCCTGCAACTTTATCCGCCTCCATCCAGTCTATTAATTGTTGCCGGGAAGCTAGAGT
AAGTAGTTCGCCAGTTAATAGTTTGCGCAACGTTGTTGCCATTGCTACAGGCATCGTGGTGTCACGCTCG
TCGTTTGGTATGGCTTCATTCAGCTCCGGTTCCCAACGATCAAGGCGAGTTACATGATCCCCCATGTTGT
GCAAAAAAGCGGTTAGCTCCTTCGGTCCTCCGATCGTTGTCAGAAGTAAGTTGGCCGCAGTGTTATCACT
CATGGTTATGGCAGCACTGCATAATTCTCTTACTGTCATGCCATCCGTAAGATGCTTTTCTGTGACTGGT
GAGTACTCAACCAAGTCATTCTGAGAATAGTGTATGCGGCGACCGAGTTGCTCTTGCCCGGCGTCAATAC
GGGATAATACCGCGCCACATAGCAGAACTTTAAAAGTGCTCATCATTGGAAAACGTTCTTCGGGGCGAAA
ACTCTCAAGGATCTTACCGCTGTTGAGATCCAGTTCGATGTAACCCACTCGTGCACCCAACTGATCTTCA
GCATCTTTTACTTTCACCAGCGTTTCTGGGTGAGCAAAAACAGGAAGGCAAAATGCCGCAAAAAAGGGAA
TAAGGGCGACACGGAAATGTTGAATACTCATACTCTTCCTTTTTCAATATTATTGAAGCATTTATCAGGG
TTATTGTCTCATGAGCGGATACATATTTGAATGTATTTAGAAAAATAAACAAATAGGGGTTCCGCGCACA
TTTCCCCGAAAAGTGCCACCTGACGTCGACGGATCGGGAGATCTCCCGATCCCCTATGGTGCACTCTCAG
TACAATCTGCTCTGATGCCGCATAGTTAAGCCAGTATCTGCTCCCTGCTTGTGTGTTGGAGGTCGCTGAG
TAGTGCGCGAGCAAAATTTAAGCTACAACAAGGCAAGGCTTGACCGACAATTGCATGAAGAATCTGCTTA
GGGTTAGGCGTTTTGCGCTGCTTCGCGATGTACGGGCCAGATATACGCGTTGACATTGATTATTGACTAG
TTATTAATAGTAATCAATTACGGGGTCATTAGTTCATAGCCCATATATGGAGTTCCGCGTTACATAACTT
ACGGTAAATGGCCCGCCTGGCTGACCGCCCAACGACCCCCGCCCATTGACGTCAATAATGACGTATGTTC
CCATAGTAACGCCAATAGGGACTTTCCATTGACGTCAATGGGTGGAGTATTTACGGTAAACTGCCCACTT
GGCAGTACATCAAGTGTATCATATGCCAAGTACGCCCCCTATTGACGTCAATGACGGTAAATGGCCCGCC
TGGCATTATGCCCAGTACATGACCTTATGGGACTTTCCTACTTGGCAGTACATCTACGTATTAGTCATCG
CTATTACCATGGTGATGCGGTTTTGGCAGTACATCAATGGGCGTGGATAGCGGTTTGACTCACGGGGATT
TCCAAGTCTCCACCCCATTGACGTCAATGGGAGTTTGTTTTGGCACCAAAATCAACGGGACTTTCCAAAA
TGTCGTAACAACTCCGCCCCATTGACGCAAATGGGCGGTAGGCGTGTACGGTGGGAGGTCTATATAAGCA
GCGCGTTTTGCCTGTACTGGGTCTCTCTGGTTAGACCAGATCTGAGCCTGGGAGCTCTCTGGCTAACTAG
GGAACCCACTGCTTAAGCCTCAATAAAGCTTGCCTTGAGTGCTTCAAGTAGTGTGTGCCCGTCTGTTGTG
TGACTCTGGTAACTAGAGATCCCTCAGACCCTTTTAGTCAGTGTGGAAAATCTCTAGCAGTGGCGCCCGA
ACAGGGACTTGAAAGCGAAAGGGAAACCAGAGGAGCTCTCTCGACGCAGGACTCGGCTTGCTGAAGCGCG
CACGGCAAGAGGCGAGGGGCGGCGACTGGTGAGTACGCCAAAAATTTTGACTAGCGGAGGCTAGAAGGAG
AGAGATGGGTGCGAGAGCGTCAGTATTAAGCGGGGGAGAATTAGATCGCGATGGGAAAAAATTCGGTTAA
GGCCAGGGGGAAAGAAAAAATATAAATTAAAACATATAGTATGGGCAAGCAGGGAGCTAGAACGATTCGC
AGTTAATCCTGGCCTGTTAGAAACATCAGAAGGCTGTAGACAAATACTGGGACAGCTACAACCATCCCTT
CAGACAGGATCAGAAGAACTTAGATCATTATATAATACAGTAGCAACCCTCTATTGTGTGCATCAAAGGA
TAGAGATAAAAGACACCAAGGAAGCTTTAGACAAGATAGAGGAAGAGCAAAACAAAAGTAAGACCACCGC
ACAGCAAGCGGCCGCTGATCTTCAGACCTGGAGGAGGAGATATGAGGGACAATTGGAGAAGTGAATTATA
TAAATATAAAGTAGTAAAAATTGAACCATTAGGAGTAGCACCCACCAAGGCAAAGAGAAGAGTGGTGCAG
AGAGAAAAAAGAGCAGTGGGAATAGGAGCTTTGTTCCTTGGGTTCTTGGGAGCAGCAGGAAGCACTATGG
GCGCAGCGTCAATGACGCTGACGGTACAGGCCAGACAATTATTGTCTGGTATAGTGCAGCAGCAGAACAA
TTTGCTGAGGGCTATTGAGGCGCAACAGCATCTGTTGCAACTCACAGTCTGGGGCATCAAGCAGCTCCAG
GCAAGAATCCTGGCTGTGGAAAGATACCTAAAGGATCAACAGCTCCTGGGGATTTGGGGTTGCTCTGGAA
AACTCATTTGCACCACTGCTGTGCCTTGGAATGCTAGTTGGAGTAATAAATCTCTGGAACAGATTTGGAA
TCACACGACCTGGATGGAGTGGGACAGAGAAATTAACAATTACACAAGCTTAATACACTCCTTAATTGAA
GAATCGCAAAACCAGCAAGAAAAGAATGAACAAGAATTATTGGAATTAGATAAATGGGCAAGTTTGTGGA
ATTGGTTTAACATAACAAATTGGCTGTGGTATATAAAATTATTCATAATGATAGTAGGAGGCTTGGTAGG
TTTAAGAATAGTTTTTGCTGTACTTTCTATAGTGAATAGAGTTAGGCAGGGATATTCACCATTATCGTTT
CAGACCCACCTCCCAACCCCGAGGGGACCCGACAGGCCCGAAGGAATAGAAGAAGAAGGTGGAGAGAGAG
ACAGAGACAGATCCATTCGATTAGTGAACGGATCGGCACTGCGTGCGCCAATTCTGCAGACAAATGGCAG
TATTCATCCACAATTTTAAAAGAAAAGGGGGGATTGGGGGGTACAGTGCAGGGGAAAGAATAGTAGACAT
AATAGCAACAGACATACAAACTAAAGAATTACAAAAACAAATTACAAAAATTCAAAATTTTCGGGTTTAT
TACAGGGACAGCAGAGATCCAGTTTGGTTAATTAACCCGTGTCGGCTCCAGATCTGGCCTCCGCGCCGGG
TTTTGGCGCCTCCCGCGGGCGCCCCCCTCCTCACGGCGAGCGCTGCCACGTCAGACGAAGGGCGCAGCGA
GCGTCCTGATCCTTCCGCCCGGACGCTCAGGACAGCGGCCCGCTGCTCATAAGACTCGGCCTTAGAACCC
CAGTATCAGCAGAAGGACATTTTAGGACGGGACTTGGGTGACTCTAGGGCACTGGTTTTCTTTCCAGAGA
GCGGAACAGGCGAGGAAAAGTAGTCCCTTCTCGGCGATTCTGCGGAGGGATCTCCGTGGGGCGGTGAACG
CCGATGATTATATAAGGACGCGCCGGGTGTGGCACAGCTAGTTCCGTCGCAGCCGGGATTTGGGTCGCGG
TTCTTGTTTGTGGATCGCTGTGATCGTCACTTGGTGAGTAGCGGGCTGCTGGGCTGGCCGGGGCTTTCGT
GGCCGCCGGGCCGCTCGGTGGGACGGAAGCGTGTGGAGAGACCGCCAAGGGCTGTAGTCTGGGTCCGCGA
GCAAGGTTGCCCTGAACTGGGGGTTGGGGGGAGCGCAGCAAAATGGCGGCTGTTCCCGAGTCTTGAATGG
AAGACGCTTGTGAGGCGGGCTGTGAGGTCGTTGAAACAAGGTGGGGGGCATGGTGGGCGGCAAGAACCCA
AGGTCTTGAGGCCTTCGCTAATGCGGGAAAGCTCTTATTCGGGTGAGATGGGCTGGGGCACCATCTGGGG
ACCCTGACGTGAAGTTTGTCACTGACTGGAGAACTCGGTTTGTCGTCTGTTGCGGGGGCGGCAGTTATGG
CGGTGCCGTTGGGCAGTGCACCCGTACCTTTGGGAGCGCGCGCCCTCGTCGTGTCGTGACGTCACCCGTT
CTGTTGGCTTATAATGCAGGGTGGGGCCACCTGCCGGTAGGTGTGCGGTAGGCTTTTCTCCGTCGCAGGA
CGCAGGGTTCGGGCCTAGGGTAGGCTCTCCTGAATCGACAGGCGCCGGACCTCTGGTGAGGGGAGGGATA
AGTGAGGCGTCAGTTTCTTTGGTCGGTTTTATGTACCTATCTTCTTAAGTAGCTGAAGCTCCGGTTTTGA
ACTATGCGCTCGGGGTTGGCGAGTGTGTTTTGTGAAGTTTTTTAGGCACCTTTTGAAATGTAATCATTTG
GGTCAATATGTAATTTTCAGTGTTAGACTAGTAAATTGTCCGCTAAATTCTGGCCGTTTTTGGCTTTTTT
GTTAGACGAAGCTTGGGCTGCAGGTCGACTCTAGAGGATCCATGGACTGCTGCACCGAGAACGCCTGCTC
CAAGCCGGACGACGACATTCTAGACATCCCGCTGGACGATCCCGGCGCCAACGCGGCCGCCGCCAAAATC
CAGGCGAGTTTTCGGGGCCACATGGCGCGGAAGAAGATAAAGAGCGGAGAGCGCGGCCGGAAGGGCCCGG
GCCCTGGGGGGCCTGGCGGAGCTGGGGTGGCCCGGGG
Features (pLannotate 1.2.2; 32 found; start..end, strand, type, name):
     56..775     +  CDS            EGFP: the original enhanced GFP (Yang et al., 1996) mammalian codon-optimized
    792..816     +  misc_feature   MCS (fragment): pBluescript multiple cloning site
    816..1404    +  misc_feature   WPRE: woodchuck hepatitis virus posttranscriptional regulatory element
   1341..1922    +  CDS            nef (fragment): NEF_HV1H2 - Experimental evidence at protein level: Swiss-Prot protein existence level 1. Extracellular Nef protein targets CD4(+) T-lymphocytes for apoptosis by interacting with CXCR4 surface receptors. From Human immunodeficiency virus type 1 group M subtype B (isolate HXB2) (HIV-1).
   1929..2109    +  LTR            5' LTR (truncated): truncated 5' long terminal repeat (LTR) from HIV-1
   2141..2365    +  polyA_signal   bGH poly(A) signal: bovine growth hormone polyadenylation signal
   2369..2390    +  promoter       SV40 promoter (fragment): SV40 enhancer and early promoter
   2411..2839    +  rep_origin     f1 ori (sequence partly withheld): f1 bacteriophage origin of replication; arrow indicates direction of (+) strand synthesis
   2853..3182    +  promoter       SV40 promoter: SV40 enhancer and early promoter
   3230..3277    +  promoter       EM7 promoter: synthetic bacterial promoter&nbsp
   3296..3670    +  CDS            BleoR: antibiotic-binding protein; Sh ble from Streptoalloteichus hindustanus; confers resistance to bleomycin, phleomycin, and Zeocin™
   3680..3805    +  CDS            ble (fragment): BLE_KLEPN - Experimental evidence at protein level: Swiss-Prot protein existence level 1. Binding protein with a strong affinity to the bleomycin family of antibiotics. Binds to CL990; an antimitotic-antibiotic compound. From Klebsiella pneumoniae.
   3800..3921    +  polyA_signal   SV40 poly(A) signal: SV40 polyadenylation signal
   3994..4010    -  protein_bind   lac operator: The lac repressor binds to the lac operator to inhibit transcription in E. coli. This inhibition can be relieved by adding lactose or isopropyl-β-D-thiogalactopyranoside (IPTG). lac repressor encoded by lacI
   4018..4048    -  promoter       lac promoter: promoter for the E. coli lac operon
   4063..4084    -  protein_bind   CAP binding site: CAP binding activates transcription in the presence of cAMP. E. coli catabolite activator protein
   4097..4189    -  CDS            lacI (fragment): lac repressor; lacI; The lac repressor binds to the lac operator to inhibit transcription in E. coli. This inhibition can be relieved by adding lactose or isopropyl-β-D-thiogalactopyranoside (IPTG).
   4372..4960    -  rep_origin     ori: high-copy-number ColE1/pMB1/pBR322/pUC origin of replication
   5131..5991    -  CDS            AmpR: β-lactamase; bla; confers resistance to ampicillin, carbenicillin, and related antibiotics
   5992..6096    -  promoter       AmpR promoter: bla
   6155..6207    -  misc_feature   bom (fragment): basis of mobility region from pBR322
   6362..6741    +  enhancer       CMV enhancer: human cytomegalovirus immediate early enhancer
   6742..6941    +  promoter       CMV promoter: human cytomegalovirus (CMV) immediate early promoter
   6959..7139    +  LTR            5' LTR (truncated): truncated 5' long terminal repeat (LTR) from HIV-1
   7186..7311    +  misc_feature   HIV-1 Ψ: packaging signal of human immunodeficiency virus type 1
   7295..7658    +  CDS            HIV-1 gag (fragment): gag protein from human immunodeficiency virus 1; gag
   7804..8037    +  misc_feature   RRE: The Rev response element (RRE) of HIV-1 allows for Rev-dependent mRNA export from the nucleus to the cytoplasm.
   8414..8514    +  CDS            Rev (fragment): human immunodeficiency virus 1 (HIV-1) Rev protein; rev; enhances nuclear export of unspliced and incompletely spliced viral mRNAs
   8564..8681    +  misc_feature   cPPT/CTS: central polypurine tract and central termination sequence of HIV-1
   8746..9957    +  promoter       UbC promoter: human ubiquitin C promoter
   9968..9991    -  misc_feature   MCS (fragment): pUC18/19 multiple cloning site
   9992..28      +  CDS            NRGN (across the origin): NEUG_HUMAN - Experimental evidence at protein level: Swiss-Prot protein existence level 1. Acts as a 'third messenger' substrate of protein kinase C- mediated molecular cascades during synaptic development and remodeling. Binds to calmodulin in the absence of calcium (By similarity). From Homo sapiens (Human).
