[The description below was written by a language model from this plasmid's Addgene catalogue record and pLannotate feature annotations shown in this document.]
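Description:
NgOE FUNgGW is a lentiviral transfer plasmid built on the FUGW backbone for overexpressing human neurogranin (Ng, gene NRGN) in mammalian cells. The sequenced record is about 10.2 kb. In bacteria it is maintained through a high-copy ColE1/pUC-type origin and selected with ampicillin via the β-lactamase gene. An f1 origin is also present, as is a cassette in which the SV40 and EM7 promoters drive the Sh ble bleomycin/Zeocin resistance gene. This cassette lies outside the LTR-flanked region, so it would not be carried into the packaged viral genome.

The viral portion follows the usual HIV-1-derived design. A CMV enhancer/promoter is placed upstream of a truncated 5′ LTR to drive transcription of the genomic RNA in packaging cells. It is followed by the Ψ packaging signal with a partial gag fragment, the Rev response element for Rev-dependent nuclear export, and the cPPT/CTS, which aids nuclear import of the reverse-transcribed genome. Downstream, the human ubiquitin C promoter drives the NRGN coding sequence, which spans the numbering origin of the circular record and is followed closely by EGFP. The catalogue describes EGFP as a C-terminal tag supplied by the backbone, so the product is a neurogranin-EGFP fusion that allows transduced cells to be identified by fluorescence. A WPRE follows to enhance transcript stability and expression, and then come the truncated 3′ LTR and a bGH polyadenylation signal.

The stated purpose is lentiviral expression of human Ng. The associated publication studied how neurogranin levels modulate synaptic plasticity through calmodulin-dependent regulation of the neuronal phosphoproteome. The cloning method is not recorded.
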