Addgene plasmid #92231: NgOE FUNgGW
Purpose: Lentiviral expression of human Ng
Depositing lab: Weifeng Xu. Depositing organization: Massachusetts Institute of Technology. Publication: Neurogranin, Encoded by the Schizophrenia Risk Gene NRGN, Bidirectionally Modulates Synaptic Plasticity via Calmodulin-Dependent Regulation of the Neuronal Phosphoproteome. Hwang H, Szucs MJ, Ding LJ, Allen A, Ren X, Haensgen H, Gao F, Rhim H, Andrade A, Pan JQ, Carr SA, Ahmad R, Xu W. Biol Psychiatry. 2021 Feb 1;89(3):256-269. doi: 10.1016/j.biopsych.2020.07.014. Epub 2020 Jul 29. PubMed 33032807.
Backbone
  Vector backbone: FUGW
  Vector type: Mammalian Expression, Lentiviral
Growth in bacteria
  Bacterial resistance: Ampicillin, 100 μg/mL
  Growth temperature: 37°C
  Growth strain: NEB Stable
  Copy number: Unknown
Gene/Insert
  Gene/Insert name: Ng (alt name: neurogranin)
  Species: H. sapiens (human)
  Entrez Gene: NRGN (a.k.a. RC3, hng)
  Promoter: hUbC
  Tag / fusion protein: EGFP (C terminal on backbone)
  Cloning method: Unknown
  Sequencing primers: 5′ hUBCpro-F
Terms and licenses: Academic/Nonprofit Terms; Industry Terms: Not Available to Industry
How to cite: NgOE FUNgGW was a gift from Weifeng Xu (Addgene plasmid # 92231 ; http://n2t.net/addgene:92231 ; RRID:Addgene_92231)
